>Addgene plasmid #50529 | pRK GFP Paxillin | addgene full sequence | sequence record 203086 | Addgene NGS Result
TTGAGATCCTTTTTTTCTGCGCGTAATCTGCTGCTTGCAAACAAAAAAACCACCGCTACCAGCGGTGGTT
TGTTTGCCGGATCAAGAGCTACCAACTCTTTTTCCGAAGGTAACTGGCTTCAGCAGAGCGCAGATACCAA
ATACTGTTCTTCTAGTGTAGCCGTAGTTAGGCCACCACTTCAAGAACTCTGTAGCACCGCCTACATACCT
CGCTCTGCTAATCCTGTTACCAGTGGCTGCTGCCAGTGGCGATAAGTCGTGTCTTACCGGGTTGGACTCA
AGACGATAGTTACCGGATAAGGCGCAGCGGTCGGGCTGAACGGGGGGTTCGTGCACACAGCCCAGCTTGG
AGCGAACGACCTACACCGAACTGAGATACCTACAGCGTGAGCTATGAGAAAGCGCCACGCTTCCCGAAGG
GAGAAAGGCGGACAGGTATCCGGTAAGCGGCAGGGTCGGAACAGGAGAGCGCACGAGGGAGCTTCCAGGG
GGAAACGCCTGGTATCTTTATAGTCCTGTCGGGTTTCGCCACCTCTGACTTGAGCGTCGATTTTTGTGAT
GCTCGTCAGGGGGGCGGAGCCTATGGAAAAACGCCAGCAACGCGGCCTTTTTACGGTTCCTGGCCTTTTG
CTGGCCTTTTGCTCACATGTTCTTTCCTGCGTTATCCCCTGATTCTGTGGATAACCGTATTACCGCCTTT
GAGTGAGCTGATACCGCTCGCCGCAGCCGAACGACCGAGCGCAGCGAGTCAGTGAGCGAGGAAGCGGAAG
AGCGCCCAATACGCAAACCGCCTCTCCCCGCGCGTTGGCCGATTCATTAATGCAGCTGGCACGACAGGTT
TCCCGACTGGAAAGCGGGCAGTGAGCGCAACGCAATTAATGTGAGTTAGCTCACTCATTAGGCACCCCAG
GCTTTACACTTTATGCTTCCGGCTCGTATGTTGTGTGGAATTGTGAGCGGATAACAATTTCACACAGGAA
ACAGCTATGACATGATTACGAATTAATTCGAGCTCGCCCGACATTGATTATTGACTAGTTATTAATAGTA
ATCAATTACGGGGTCATTAGTTCATAGCCCATATATGGAGTTCCGCGTTACATAACTTACGGTAAATGGC
CCGCCTGGCTGACCGCCCAACGACCCCCGCCCATTGACGTCAATAATGACGTATGTTCCCATAGTAACGC
CAATAGGGACTTTCCATTGACGTCAATGGGTGGAGTATTTACGGTAAACTGCCCACTTGGCAGTACATCA
AGTGTATCATATGCCAAGTACGCCCCCTATTGACGTCAATGACGGTAAATGGCCCGCCTGGCATTATGCC
CAGTACATGACCTTATGGGACTTTCCTACTTGGCAGTACATCTACGTATTAGTCATCGCTATTACCATGG
TGATGCGGTTTTGGCAGTACATCAATGGGCGTGGATAGCGGTTTGACTCACGGGGATTTCCAAGTCTCCA
CCCCATTGACGTCAATGGGAGTTTGTTTTGGCACCAAAATCAACGGGACTTTCCAAAATGTCGTAACAAC
TCCGCCCCATTGACGCAAATGGGCGGTAGGCGTGTACGGTGGGAGGTCTATATAAGCAGAGCTCGTTTAG
TGAACCGTCAGATCGCCTGGAGACGCCATCCACGCTGTTTTGACCTCCATAGAAGACACCGGGACCGATC
CAGCCTCCGCGGCCGGGAACGGTGCATTGGAACGCGGATTCCCCGTGCCAAGAGTGACGTAAGTACCGCC
TATAGAGTCTATAGGCCCACCCCCTTGGCTTCGTTAGAACGCGGCTACAATTAATACATAACCTTATGTA
TCATACACATACGATTTAGGTGACACTATAGAATAACATCCACTTTGCCTTTCTCTCCACAGGTGTCCAC
TCCCAGGTCCAACTGCACCTCGGTTCTATCGATTCAGCCGCCACCATGGTGAGCAAGGGCGAGGAGCTGT
TCACCGGGGTGGTGCCCATCCTGGTCGAGCTGGACGGCGACGTAAACGGCCACAAGTTCAGCGTGTCCGG
CGAGGGCGAGGGCGATGCCACCTACGGCAAGCTGACCCTGAAGTTCATCTGCACCACCGGCAAGCTGCCC
GTGCCCTGGCCCACCCTCGTGACCACCTTCGCCTACGGCCTGCAGTGCTTCGCCCGCTACCCCGACCACA
TGAAGCAGCACGACTTCTTCAAGTCCGCCATGCCCGAAGGCTACGTCCAGGAGCGCACCATCTTCTTCAA
GGACGACGGCAACTACAAGACCCGCGCCGAGGTGAAGTTCGAGGGCGACACCCTGGTGAACCGCATCGAG
CTGAAGGGCATCGACTTCAAGGAGGACGGCAACATCCTGGGGCACAAGCTGGAGTACAACTACAACAGCC
ACAACGTCTATATCATGGCCGACAAGCAGAAGAACGGCATCAAGGTGAACTTCAAGATCCGCCACAACAT
CGAGGACGGCAGCGTGCAGCTCGCCGACCACTACCAGCAGAACACCCCCATCGGCGACGGCCCCGTGCTG
CTGCCCGACAACCACTACCTGAGCACCCAGTCCGCCCTGAGCAAAGACCCCAACGAGAAGCGCGATCACA
TGGTCCTGCTGGAGTTCGTGACCGCCGCCGGGATCACTCTCGGCATGGACGAGCTGTACAAGGGAGGCGG
ATCCAAGCTTATGGACGACCTCGACGCCCTGCTGGCGGACTTGGAGTCTACCACCTCCCACATCTCCAAA
CGGCCTGTGTTCTTGTCGGAGGAGACCCCCTACTCATACCCAACTGGAAACCACACATACCAGGAGATTG
CCGTGCCACCCCCCGTCCCCCCACCCCCGTCCAGCGAGGCCCTCAATGGCACAATCCTTGACCCCTTAGA
CCAGTGGCAGCCCAGCGGCTCCCGATTCATCCACCAGCAGCCTCAGTCCTCATCACCTGTGTACGGCTCC
AGTGCCAAAACTTCCAGTGTCTCCAACCCTCAGGACAGTGTTGGCTCTCCGTGCTCCCGAGTGGGTGAGG
AGGAGCACGTCTACAGCTTCCCCAACAAGCAGAAATCAGCTGAGCCTTCACCCACCGTAATGAGCACGTC
CCTGGGCAGCAACCTTTCTGAACTCGACCGCCTGCTGCTGGAACTGAACGCTGTACAGCATAACCCGCCA
GGCTTCCCTGCAGATGAGGCCAACTCAAGCCCCCCGCTTCCTGGGGCCCTGAGCCCCCTCTATGGTGTCC
CAGAGACTAACAGCCCCTTGGGAGGCAAAGCTGGGCCCCTGACGAAAGAGAAGCCTAAGCGGAATGGGGG
CCGGGGCCTGGAGGACGTGCGGCCCAGTGTGGAGAGTCTCTTGGATGAACTGGAGAGCTCCGTGCCCAGC
CCCGTCCCTGCCATCACTGTGAACCAGGGCGAGATGAGCAGCCCGCAGCGCGTCACCTCCACCCAACAGC
AGACACGCATCTCGGCCTCCTCTGCCACCAGGGAGCTGGACGAGCTGATGGCTTCGCTGTCGGATTTCAA
GTTCATGGCCCAGGGGAAGACAGGGAGCAGCTCACCCCCTGGGGGGCCCCCGAAGCCCGGGAGCCAGCTG
GACAGCATGCTGGGGAGCCTGCAGTCTGACCTGAACAAGCTGGGGGTCGCCACAGTCGCCAAAGGAGTCT
GCGGGGCCTGCAAGAAGCCCATCGCCGGGCAGGTTGTGACCGCCATGGGGAAGACGTGGCACCCCGAGCA
CTTCGTCTGCACCCACTGCCAGGAGGAGATCGGATCCCGGAACTTCTTCGAGCGGGATGGACAGCCCTAC
TGTGAAAAGGACTACCACAACCTCTTCTCCCCGCGCTGCTACTACTGCAACGGCCCCATCCTGGATAAAG
TGGTGACAGCCCTTGACCGGACGTGGCACCCTGAACACTTCTTCTGTGCACAGTGTGGAGCCTTCTTTGG
TCCCGAAGGGTTCCACGAGAAGGACGGCAAGGCCTACTGTCGCAAGGACTACTTCGACATGTTCGCACCC
AAGTGTGGCGGCTGCGCCCGGGCCATCCTGGAGAACTATATCTCAGCCCTCAACACGCTGTGGCATCCTG
AGTGCTTTGTGTGCCGGGAATGCTTCACGCCATTCGTGAACGGCAGCTTCTTCGAGCACGACGGGCAGCC
CTACTGTGAGGTGCACTACCACGAGCGGCGCGGCTCGCTGTGTTCTGGCTGCCAGAAGCCCATCACCGGC
CGCTGCATCACCGCCATGGCCAAGAAGTTCCACCCCGAGCACTTCGTCTGTGCCTTCTGCCTCAAGCAGC
TCAACAAGGGCACCTTCAAGGAGCAGAACGACAAGCCTTACTGTCAGAACTGCTTCCTCAAGCTCTTCTG
CTAGGCTCGAGTCTAGAGTCGACCTGCAGAAGCTAGCTTGGCCGCCATGGCCCAACTTGTTTATTGCAGC
TTATAATGGTTACAAATAAAGCAATAGCATCACAAATTTCACAAATAAAGCATTTTTTTCACTGCATTCT
AGTTGTGGTTTGTCCAAACTCATCAATGTATCTTATCATGTCTGGATCGGGAATTAATTCGGCGCAGCAC
CATGGCCTGAAATAACCTCTGAAAGAGGAACTTGGTTAGGTACCTTCTGAGGCGGAAAGAACCAGCTGTG
GAATGTGTGTCAGTTAGGGTGTGGAAAGTCCCCAGGCTCCCCAGCAGGCAGAAGTATGCAAAGCATGCAT
CTCAATTAGTCAGCAACCAGGTGTGGAAAGTCCCCAGGCTCCCCAGCAGGCAGAAGTATGCAAAGCATGC
ATCTCAATTAGTCAGCAACCATAGTCCCGCCCCTAACTCCGCCCATCCCGCCCCTAACTCCGCCCAGTTC
CGCCCATTCTCCGCCCCATGGCTGACTAATTTTTTTTATTTATGCAGAGGCCGAGGCCGCCTCGGCCTCT
GAGCTATTCCAGAAGTAGTGAGGAGGCTTTTTTGGAGGCCTAGGCTTTTGCAAAAAGCTGTTAACAGCTT
GGCACTGGCCGTCGTTTTACAACGTCGTGACTGGGAAAACCCTGGCGTTACCCAACTTAATCGCCTTGCA
GCACATCCCCCTTTCGCCAGCTGGCGTAATAGCGAAGAGGCCCGCACCGATCGCCCTTCCCAACAGTTGC
GCAGCCTGAATGGCGAATGGCGCCTGATGCGGTATTTTCTCCTTACGCATCTGTGCGGTATTTCACACCG
CATA
[142 nt withheld, positions 5185-5326]
C
[141 nt withheld, positions 5328-5468]
CCTTTGACGTTGGAGTCCACGTTCTTT
[37 nt withheld, positions 5496-5532]
ACCCTATCTCGGGCTATTCTTTTGATTTATAAGGGATTTTGCCGATTTCGGCCTATTGGTTAAAAAATGA
GCTGATTTAACAAAAATTTAACGCGAATTTTAACAAAATATTAACGTTTACAATTTTATGGTGCACTCTC
AGTACAATCTGCTCTGATGCCGCATAGTTAAGCCAGCCCCGACACCCGCCAACACCCGCTGACGCGCCCT
GACGGGCTTGTCTGCTCCCGGCATCCGCTTACAGACAAGCTGTGACCGTCTCCGGGAGCTGCATGTGTCA
GAGGTTTTCACCGTCATCACCGAAACGCGCGAGACGAAAGGGCCTCGTGATACGCCTATTTTTATAGGTT
AATGTCATGATAATAATGGTTTCTTAGACGTCAGGTGGCACTTTTCGGGGAAATGTGCGCGGAACCCCTA
TTTGTTTATTTTTCTAAATACATTCAAATATGTATCCGCTCATGAGACAATAACCCTGATAAATGCTTCA
ATAATATTGAAAAAGGAAGAGTATGAGTATTCAACATTTCCGTGTCGCCCTTATTCCCTTTTTTGCGGCA
TTTTGCCTTCCTGTTTTTGCTCACCCAGAAACGCTGGTGAAAGTAAAAGATGCTGAAGATCAGTTGGGTG
CACGAGTGGGTTACATCGAACTGGATCTCAACAGCGGTAAGATCCTTGAGAGTTTTCGCCCCGAAGAACG
TTTTCCAATGATGAGCACTTTTAAAGTTCTGCTATGTGGCGCGGTATTATCCCGTATTGACGCCGGGCAA
GAGCAACTCGGTCGCCGCATACACTATTCTCAGAATGACTTGGTTGAGTACTCACCAGTCACAGAAAAGC
ATCTTACGGATGGCATGACAGTAAGAGAATTATGCAGTGCTGCCATAACCATGAGTGATAACACTGCGGC
CAACTTACTTCTGACAACGATCGGAGGACCGAAGGAGCTAACCGCTTTTTTGCACAACATGGGGGATCAT
GTAACTCGCCTTGATCGTTGGGAACCGGAGCTGAATGAAGCCATACCAAACGACGAGCGTGACACCACGA
TGCCTGTAGCAATGGCAACAACGTTGCGCAAACTATTAACTGGCGAACTACTTACTCTAGCTTCCCGGCA
ACAATTAATAGACTGGATGGAGGCGGATAAAGTTGCAGGACCACTTCTGCGCTCGGCCCTTCCGGCTGGC
TGGTTTATTGCTGATAAATCTGGAGCCGGTGAGCGTGGGTCTCGCGGTATCATTGCAGCACTGGGGCCAG
ATGGTAAGCCCTCCCGTATCGTAGTTATCTACACGACGGGGAGTCAGGCAACTATGGATGAACGAAATAG
ACAGATCGCTGAGATAGGTGCCTCACTGATTAAGCATTGGTAACTGTCAGACCAAGTTTACTCATATATA
CTTTAGATTGATTTAAAACTTCATTTTTAATTTAAAAGGATCTAGGTGAAGATCCTTTTTGATAATCTCA
TGACCAAAATCCCTTAACGTGAGTTTTCGTTCCACTGAGCGTCAGACCCCGTAGAAAAGATCAAAGGATC
TTC
Features (pLannotate 1.2.2; 22 found; start..end, strand, type, name):
      1..589     +  rep_origin     ori: high-copy-number ColE1/pMB1/pBR322/pUC origin of replication
    772..864     +  CDS            lacI (fragment): lac repressor; lacI; The lac repressor binds to the lac operator to inhibit transcription in E. coli. This inhibition can be relieved by adding lactose or isopropyl-β-D-thiogalactopyranoside (IPTG).
    877..898     +  protein_bind   CAP binding site: CAP binding activates transcription in the presence of cAMP. E. coli catabolite activator protein
    913..943     +  promoter       lac promoter: promoter for the E. coli lac operon
    951..967     +  protein_bind   lac operator: The lac repressor binds to the lac operator to inhibit transcription in E. coli. This inhibition can be relieved by adding lactose or isopropyl-β-D-thiogalactopyranoside (IPTG). lac repressor encoded by lacI
   1020..1399    +  enhancer       CMV enhancer: human cytomegalovirus immediate early enhancer
   1400..1603    +  promoter       CMV promoter: human cytomegalovirus (CMV) immediate early promoter
   1739..1782    +  intron         CMV intron (fragment): modified intron A from human cytomegalovirus
   1834..1852    +  promoter       SP6 promoter: promoter for bacteriophage SP6 RNA polymerase
   1856..1893    +  CDS            IgH signal sequence (fragment): signal sequence from the mouse immunoglobulin heavy chain variable region
   1936..2652    +  CDS            Citrine: enhanced variant of YFP (Heikal et al., 2001) mammalian codon-optimized
   2671..4341    +  CDS            PXN: PAXI_CHICK - Experimental evidence at protein level: Swiss-Prot protein existence level 1. Cytoskeletal protein involved in actin-membrane attachment at sites of cell adhesion to the extracellular matrix (focal adhesion). Binds in vitro to vinculin as well as to the SH3 domain of c-SRC and, when tyrosine phosphorylated, to the SH2 domain of v-CRK. From Gallus gallus (Chicken).
   4352..4369    +  misc_feature   MCS (fragment): pUC18/19 multiple cloning site
   4394..4528    +  polyA_signal   SV40 poly(A) signal: SV40 polyadenylation signal
   4597..4954    +  promoter       SV40 promoter: SV40 enhancer and early promoter
   4973..5127    +  CDS            lacZα (fragment): LacZα fragment of β-galactosidase; lacZ fragment
   5133..5184    -  misc_feature   bom (fragment): basis of mobility region from pBR322
   5203..5583    +  rep_origin     M13 ori (sequence partly withheld): M13 bacteriophage origin of replication; arrow indicates direction of (+) strand synthesis
   5659..5708    -  misc_feature   bom (fragment): basis of mobility region from pBR322
   5810..5845    -  CDS            rop (fragment): Rop protein, which maintains plasmids at low copy number; rop
   5940..6044    +  promoter       AmpR promoter: bla
   6045..6905    +  CDS            AmpR: β-lactamase; bla; confers resistance to ampicillin, carbenicillin, and related antibiotics
