[The description below was written by a language model from this plasmid's Addgene catalogue record and pLannotate feature annotations shown in this document.]
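Description:
pRK GFP Paxillin is a 7,075 nt mammalian expression plasmid built on the pGZ21dxZ backbone. It produces the focal adhesion protein paxillin fused at its N terminus to the fluorescent protein GFP21. It is propagated in E. coli through a high-copy ColE1/pUC-type origin and selected with ampicillin via the β-lactamase gene. An M13 phage origin is also present, along with remnants of earlier cloning vectors: lac promoter/operator elements and fragments of lacI, lacZα, bom and rop. No mammalian selection marker is annotated. An SV40 enhancer/early promoter lies downstream of the expression cassette, but only a lacZα fragment follows it.

Expression is driven by the human CMV immediate early enhancer and promoter, followed by a fragment of CMV intron A and an SP6 promoter. A short match to an IgH signal sequence is also annotated just upstream of the fluorescent protein; the record does not explain its role. The automated annotation calls the fluorescent protein coding region Citrine. This fits the depositor's note that GFP21 resembles YFP in sequence but has GFP-like excitation and emission. The paxillin coding sequence lies directly downstream, was cloned between HindIII and XbaI sites, and is terminated by an SV40 polyadenylation signal.

The sources disagree on species. The catalogue lists the insert as human PXN and labels it "mutated" without stating the change, whereas the feature table's best match is chicken paxillin. The origin of the insert should therefore be checked against the sequence. The record gives no specific application, but a GFP–paxillin fusion of this kind is generally used to visualise focal adhesions in transfected cells.
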