Addgene plasmid #50529: pRK GFP Paxillin
Purpose: This plasmid contains GFP21, which has a sequence similar to YFP, but emission/excitation similar to GFP.
Depositing lab: Kenneth Yamada. Depositing organization: National Institute of Dental and Craniofacial Research (NIDCR).
Backbone
  Vector backbone: pGZ21dxZ
  Backbone manufacturer: Yamada Lab, Tamura et al., Science 280: 1614-7 (1998)
  Vector type: Mammalian Expression
Growth in bacteria
  Bacterial resistance: Ampicillin, 100 μg/mL
  Growth temperature: 37°C
  Growth strain: DH5alpha
  Copy number: Unknown
Gene/Insert
  Gene/Insert name: Paxillin (alt names: PXN; focal adhesion protein, mutated)
  Species: H. sapiens (human)
  Entrez Gene: PXN
  Promoter: CMV
  Tag / fusion protein: GFP21 (N terminal on backbone)
  Cloning method: Restriction Enzyme; 5′ cloning site HindIII (not destroyed); 3′ cloning site XbaI (not destroyed)
  Sequencing primers: 5′ GFP FW (AAAGACCCCAACGAGAAGCG); 3′ GFP ASO (TTGTAACCATTATAAGCTGC)
Terms and licenses: Academic/Nonprofit Terms; Industry Terms: Not Available to Industry
How to cite: pRK GFP Paxillin was a gift from Kenneth Yamada (Addgene plasmid # 50529 ; http://n2t.net/addgene:50529 ; RRID:Addgene_50529)
