>Addgene plasmid #50529 | pRK GFP Paxillin | depositor partial sequence | sequence record 75461 | insert only
ATGGACGACCTCGACGCCCTGCTGGCGGACTTGGAGTCTACCACCTCCCACATCTCCAAACGGCCTGTGT
TCTTGTCGGAGGAGACCCCCTACTCATACCCAACTGGAAACCACACATACCAGGAGATTGCCGTGCCACC
CCCCGTCCCCCCACCCCCGTCCAGCGAGGCCCTCAATGGCACAATCCTTGACCCCTTAGACCAGTGGCAG
CCCAGCGGCTCCCGATTCATCCACCAGCAGCCTCAGTCCTCATCACCTGTGTACGGCTCCAGTGCCAAAA
CTTCCAGTGTCTCCAACCCTCAGGACAGTGTTGGCTCTCCGTGCTCCCGAGTGGGTGAGGAGGAGCACGT
CTACAGCTTCCCCAACAAGCAGAAATCAGCTGAGCCTTCACCCACCGTAATGAGCACGTCCCTGGGCAGC
AACCTTTCTGAACTCGACCGCCTGCTGCTGGAACTGAACGCTGTACAGCATAACCCGCCAGGCTTCCCTG
CAGATGAGGCCAACTCAAGCCCCCCGCTTCCTGGGGCCCTGAGCCCCCTCTATGGTGTCCCAGAGACTAA
CAGCCCCTTGGGAGGCAAAGCTGGGCCCCTGACGAAAGAGAAGCCTAAGCGGAATGGGGGCCGGGGCCTG
GAGGACGTGCGGCCCAGTGTGGAGAGTCTCTTGGATGAACTGGAGAGCTCCGTGCCCAGCCCCGTCCCTG
CCATCACTGTGAACCAGGGCGAGATGAGCAGCCCGCAGCGCGTCACCTCCACCCAACAGCAGACACGCAT
CTCGGCCTCCTCTGCCACCAGGGAGCTGGACGAGCTGATGGCTTCGCTGTCGGATTTCAAGTTCATGGCC
CAGGGGAAGACAGGGAGCAGCTCACCCCCTGGGGGGCCCCCGAAGCCCGGGAGCCAGCTGGACAGCATGC
TGGGGAGCCTGCAGTCTGACCTGAACAAGCTGGGGGTCGCCACAGTCGCCAAAGGAGTCTGCGGGGCCTG
CAAGAAGCCCATCGCCGGGCAGGTTGTGACCGCCATGGGGAAGACGTGGCACCCCGAGCACTTCGTCTGC
ACCCACTGCCAGGAGGAGATCGGATCCCGGAACTTCTTCGAGCGGGATGGACAGCCCTACTGTGAAAAGG
ACTACCACAACCTCTTCTCCCCGCGCTGCTACTACTGCAACGGCCCCATCCTGGATAAAGTGGTGACAGC
CCTTGACCGGACGTGGCACCCTGAACACTTCTTCTGTGCACAGTGTGGAGCCTTCTTTGGTCCCGAAGGG
TTCCACGAGAAGGACGGCAAGGCCTACTGTCGCAAGGACTACTTCGACATGTTCGCACCCAAGTGTGGCG
GCTGCGCCCGGGCCATCCTGGAGAACTATATCTCAGCCCTCAACACGCTGTGGCATCCTGAGTGCTTTGT
GTGCCGGGAATGCTTCACGCCATTCGTGAACGGCAGCTTCTTCGAGCACGACGGGCAGCCCTACTGTGAG
GTGCACTACCACGAGCGGCGCGGCTCGCTGTGTTCTGGCTGCCAGAAGCCCATCACCGGCCGCTGCATCA
CCGCCATGGCCAAGAAGTTCCACCCCGAGCACTTCGTCTGTGCCTTCTGCCTCAAGCAGCTCAACAAGGG
CACCTTCAAGGAGCAGAACGACAAGCCTTACTGTCAGAACTGCTTCCTCAAGCTCTTCTGCTAG
