>Addgene plasmid #50529 | pRK GFP Paxillin | addgene partial sequence | sequence record 78308 | EGFP-C 5'-CATGGTCCTGCTGGAGTTCGTG-3'
ACGAGCTGTACAAGGGAGGCGGATCCAAGCTTATGGACGACCTCGACGCCCTGCTGGCGGACTTGGAGTC
TACCACCTCCCACATCTCCAAACGGCCTGTGTTCTTGTCGGAGGAGACCCCCTACTCATACCCAACTGGA
AACCACACATACCAGGAGATTGCCGTGCCACCCCCCGTCCCCCCACCCCCGTCCAGCGAGGCCCTCAATG
GCACAATCCTTGACCCCTTAGACCAGTGGCAGCCCAGCGGCTCCCGATTCATCCACCAGCAGCCTCAGTC
CTCATCACCTGTGTACGGCTCCAGTGCCAAAACTTCCAGTGTCTCCAACCCTCAGGACAGTGTTGGCTCT
CCGTGCTCCCGAGTGGGTGAGGAGGAGCACGTCTACAGCTTCCCCAACAAGCAGAAATCAGCTGAGCCTT
CACCCACCGTAATGAGCACGTCCCTGGGCAGCAACCTTTCTGAACTCGACCGCCTGCTGCTGGAACTGAA
CGCTGTACAGCATAACCCGCCAGGCTTCCCTGCAGATGAGGCCAACTCAAGCCCCCCGCTTCCTGGGGCC
CTGAGCCCCCTCTATGGTGTCCCAGAGACTAACAGCCCCTTGGGAGGCAAAGCTGGGCCCCTGACGAAAG
AGAAGCCTAAGCGGAATGGGGGCCGGGGCCTGGAGGACGTGCGGCCCAGTGTGGAGAGTCTCTTGGATGA
ACTGGAGAGCTCCGTGCCCAGCCCCGTCCCTGCCATCACTGTGAACCAGGGCGAGATGAGCAGCCCGCAG
CGCGTCACCTCCACCCAACAGCAGACACGCATCTCGGCCTCCTCTGCCACCAGGGAGCTGGACGAGCTGA
TGGCTTCGCTGTCGGATTTCAAGTTCATGGCCCAGGGGAAGACAGGGAGCAGCTCACCCCCTGGGGGGCC
CCCGAA
